Addgene plasmid #37876: MSCV-C 16E6
Depositing lab: Karl Munger. Depositing organization: Brigham and Women's Hospital. Publication: Interpreting cancer genomes using systematic host network perturbations by tumour virus proteins. Rozenblatt-Rosen O, Deo RC, Padi M, Adelmant G, Calderwood MA, Rolland T, Grace M, Dricot A, Askenazi M, Tavares M, Pevzner SJ, Abderazzaq F, Byrdsong D, Carvunis AR, Chen AA, Cheng J, Correll M, Duarte M, Fan C, Feltkamp MC, Ficarro SB, Franchi R, Garg BK, Gulbahce N, Hao T, Holthaus AM, James R, Korkhin A, Litovchick L, Mar JC, Pak TR, Rabello S, Rubio R, Shen Y, Singh S, Spangle JM, Tasan M, Wanamaker S, Webber JT, Roecklein-Canfield J, Johannsen E, Barabasi AL, Beroukhim R, Kieff E, Cusick ME, Hill DE, Munger K, Marto JA, Quackenbush J, Roth FP, DeCaprio JA, Vidal M. Nature. 2012 Jul 26;487(7408):491-5. 10.1038/nature11288 PubMed 22810586.
Backbone
  Vector backbone: MSCV-C FLAGHA
  Backbone size w/o insert (bp): 8162
  Total vector size (bp): 7142
  Vector type: Mammalian Expression, Retroviral
  Selectable markers: Puromycin
Growth in bacteria
  Bacterial resistance: Ampicillin, 100 μg/mL
  Growth temperature: 37°C
  Growth strain: DH5alpha
  Copy number: Low Copy
Gene/Insert
  Gene/Insert name: HPV 16E6
  Species: HPV
  Insert size (bp): 480
  Entrez Gene: E6 (a.k.a. HpV16gp1)
  Promoter: PKG
  Tag / fusion protein: Flag (C terminal on backbone); HA (C terminal on backbone)
  Cloning method: Gateway Cloning
  Sequencing primers: 5′ LXSN 5'; 3′ MSCV-C seq. rev.
Terms and licenses: Academic/Nonprofit Terms; Industry Terms: Not Available to Industry
How to cite: MSCV-C 16E6 was a gift from Karl Munger (Addgene plasmid # 37876 ; http://n2t.net/addgene:37876 ; RRID:Addgene_37876)
