[The description below was written by a language model from this plasmid's Addgene catalogue record.]
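Description:
MSCV-C 16E6 is a retroviral mammalian expression plasmid built on the MSCV-C FLAGHA backbone, a murine stem cell virus-derived vector designed to add C-terminal epitope tags to a cloned open reading frame. It is propagated in E. coli under ampicillin selection and is recorded as low copy. Puromycin is the selectable marker for transduced or transfected mammalian cells. As a retroviral vector, it is meant to be packaged into viral particles so that the expression cassette integrates stably into target cells. No feature table is provided, so the LTRs, packaging signal and bacterial origin are not individually documented.

The insert is the E6 gene of human papillomavirus type 16, about 480 bp, introduced by Gateway recombination cloning. The E6 coding sequence is fused at its C terminus to backbone-encoded FLAG and HA tags, an arrangement suited to detection and tandem affinity purification of the viral oncoprotein and its bound cellular partners. The record lists the promoter as "PKG", probably meaning the phosphoglycerate kinase (PGK) promoter. In MSCV-type vectors that promoter usually drives the puromycin resistance gene while the viral LTR drives the insert, but the record does not say which arrangement applies here. The recorded total size (7142 bp) is smaller than the stated backbone size without insert (8162 bp), which would be consistent with the Gateway cassette being replaced by the shorter E6 insert during recombination.

The associated publication describes a systematic study of how tumour virus proteins perturb host cell networks, so this construct fits stable expression of tagged HPV16 E6 in mammalian cells for interaction and downstream perturbation analyses.
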