>Addgene plasmid #37876 | MSCV-C 16E6 | depositor partial sequence | sequence record 47520 | Tag and insert
TCCAGCCCTCACTCCTTCTCTAGGCGCCGGGATTAGATCTAATACGACTCACTATAGGGAGACCCAAGCT
GGCTAGTTAAGCTATCAACAAGTTTGTACAAAAAAGTTGGC
[474 nt withheld, positions 112-585]
TCAACTTTCTTGTACAAAGTGGTTGATCTAGAGGGCCCGCGGTTCGAACTCGAGGACTACAAGGACGACG
ATGACAAGTCGGCCGCTGGAGGATACCCCTACGACGTGCCCGACTACGCCTAGAATTCTACCGGG
