>Addgene plasmid #37876 | MSCV-C 16E6 | addgene partial sequence | sequence record 49989 | MSCV-rev 5'-CAGCGGGGCTGCTAAAGCGCATGC-3'
AATTCTAGGCGTAGTCGGGCACGTCGTAGGGGTATCCTCCAGCGGCCGACTTGTCATCGTCGTCCTTGTA
GTCCTCGAGTTCGAACCGCGGGCCCTCTAGATCAACCACTTTGTACAAGAAAGTTGA
[474 nt withheld, positions 128-601]
GCCAACTTT
